>Addgene plasmid #133785 | pAAV-EF1a-DIO-PSD95-EGFP-WPRE | addgene full sequence | sequence record 261964 | Addgene NGS Result
TAGCATAACTTCGTATAAAGTATCCTATACGAAGTTATTTGCCTTAACCCAGAAATTATCACTGTTATTC
TTTAGAATGGTGCAAAGAATAACTTCGTATAATGTATGCTATACGAAGTTATGAATTCGATATCAAGCTT
ATCGATAATCAACCTCTGGATTACAAAATTTGTGAAAGATTGACTGGTATTCTTAACTATGTTGCTCCTT
TTACGCTATGTGGATACGCTGCTTTAATGCCTTTGTATCATGCTATTGCTTCCCGTATGGCTTTCATTTT
CTCCTCCTTGTATAAATCCTGGTTGCTGTCTCTTTATGAGGAGTTGTGGCCCGTTGTCAGGCAACGTGGC
GTGGTGTGCACTGTGTTTGCTGACGCAACCCCCACTGGTTGGGGCATTGCCACCACCTGTCAGCTCCTTT
CCGGGACTTTCGCTTTCCCCCTCCCTATTGCCACGGCGGAACTCATCGCCGCCTGCCTTGCCCGCTGCTG
GACAGGGGCTCGGCTGTTGGGCACTGACAATTCCGTGGTGTTGTCGGGGAAATCATCGTCCTTTCCTTGG
CTGCTCGCCTATGTTGCCACCTGGATTCTGCGCGGGACGTCCTTCTGCTACGTCCCTTCGGCCCTCAATC
CAGCGGACCTTCCTTCCCGCGGCCTGCTGCCGGCTCTGCGGCCTCTTCCGCGTCTTCGCCTTCGCCCTCA
GACGAGTCGGATCTCCCTTTGGGCCGCCTCCCCGCATCGATACCGAGCGCTGCTCGAGAGATCTACGGGT
GGCATCCCTGTGACCCCTCCCCAGTGCCTCTCCTGGCCCTGGAAGTTGCCACTCCAGTGCCCACCAGCCT
TGTCCTAATAAAATTAAGTTGCATCATTTTGTCTGACTAGGTGTCCTTCTATAATATTATGGGGTGGAGG
GGGGTGGTATGGAGCAAGGGGCAAGTTGGGAAGACAACCTGTAGGGCCTGCGGGGTCTATTGGGAACCAA
GCTGGAGTGCAGTGGCACAATCTTGGCTCACTGCAATCTCCGCCTCCTGGGTTCAAGCGATTCTCCTGCC
TCAGCCTCCCGAGTTGTTGGGATTCCAGGCATGCATGACCAGGCTCAGCTAATTTTTGTTTTTTTGGTAG
AGACGGGGTTTCACCATATTGGCCAGGCTGGTCTCCAACTCCTAATCTCAGGTGATCTACCCACCTTGGC
CTCCCAAATTGCTGGGATTACAGGCGTGAACCACTGCTCCCTTCCCTGTCCTTCTGATTTTGTAGGTAAC
CACGTGCGGACCGAGCGGCCGCAGGAACCCCTAGTGATGGAGTTGGCCACTCCCTCTCTGCGCGCTCGCT
CGCTCACTGAGGCCGGGCGACCAAAGGTCGCCCGACGCCCGGGCTTTGCCCGGGCGGCCTCAGTGAGCGA
GCGAGCGCGCAGCTGCCTGCAGGGGCGCCTGATGCGGTATTTTCTCCTTACGCATCTGTGCGGTATTTCA
CACCGCATA
[95 nt withheld, positions 1480-1574]
T
[46 nt withheld, positions 1576-1621]
C
[141 nt withheld, positions 1623-1763]
CCTTTGACGTTGGAGTCCACGTTCTTT
[37 nt withheld, positions 1791-1827]
ACTCTATCTCGGGCTATTCTTTTGATTTATAAGGGATTTTGCCGATTTCGGTCTATTGGTTAAAAAATGA
GCTGATTTAACAAAAATTTAACGCGAATTTTAACAAAATATTAACGTTTACAATTTTATGGTGCACTCTC
AGTACAATCTGCTCTGATGCCGCATAGTTAAGCCAGCCCCGACACCCGCCAACACCCGCTGACGCGCCCT
GACGGGCTTGTCTGCTCCCGGCATCCGCTTACAGACAAGCTGTGACCGTCTCCGGGAGCTGCATGTGTCA
GAGGTTTTCACCGTCATCACCGAAACGCGCGAGACGAAAGGGCCTCGTGATACGCCTATTTTTATAGGTT
AATGTCATGATAATAATGGTTTCTTAGACGTCAGGTGGCACTTTTCGGGGAAATGTGCGCGGAACCCCTA
TTTGTTTATTTTTCTAAATACATTCAAATATGTATCCGCTCATGAGACAATAACCCTGATAAATGCTTCA
ATAATATTGAAAAAGGAAGAGTATGAGTATTCAACATTTCCGTGTCGCCCTTATTCCCTTTTTTGCGGCA
TTTTGCCTTCCTGTTTTTGCTCACCCAGAAACGCTGGTGAAAGTAAAAGATGCTGAAGATCAGTTGGGTG
CACGAGTGGGTTACATCGAACTGGATCTCAACAGCGGTAAGATCCTTGAGAGTTTTCGCCCCGAAGAACG
TTTTCCAATGATGAGCACTTTTAAAGTTCTGCTATGTGGCGCGGTATTATCCCGTATTGACGCCGGGCAA
GAGCAACTCGGTCGCCGCATACACTATTCTCAGAATGACTTGGTTGAGTACTCACCAGTCACAGAAAAGC
ATCTTACGGATGGCATGACAGTAAGAGAATTATGCAGTGCTGCCATAACCATGAGTGATAACACTGCGGC
CAACTTACTTCTGACAACGATCGGAGGACCGAAGGAGCTAACCGCTTTTTTGCACAACATGGGGGATCAT
GTAACTCGCCTTGATCGTTGGGAACCGGAGCTGAATGAAGCCATACCAAACGACGAGCGTGACACCACGA
TGCCTGTAGCAATGGCAACAACGTTGCGCAAACTATTAACTGGCGAACTACTTACTCTAGCTTCCCGGCA
ACAATTAATAGACTGGATGGAGGCGGATAAAGTTGCAGGACCACTTCTGCGCTCGGCCCTTCCGGCTGGC
TGGTTTATTGCTGATAAATCTGGAGCCGGTGAGCGTGGGTCTCGCGGTATCATTGCAGCACTGGGGCCAG
ATGGTAAGCCCTCCCGTATCGTAGTTATCTACACGACGGGGAGTCAGGCAACTATGGATGAACGAAATAG
ACAGATCGCTGAGATAGGTGCCTCACTGATTAAGCATTGGTAACTGTCAGACCAAGTTTACTCATATATA
CTTTAGATTGATTTAAAACTTCATTTTTAATTTAAAAGGATCTAGGTGAAGATCCTTTTTGATAATCTCA
TGACCAAAATCCCTTAACGTGAGTTTTCGTTCCACTGAGCGTCAGACCCCGTAGAAAAGATCAAAGGATC
TTCTTGAGATCCTTTTTTTCTGCGCGTAATCTGCTGCTTGCAAACAAAAAAACCACCGCTACCAGCGGTG
GTTTGTTTGCCGGATCAAGAGCTACCAACTCTTTTTCCGAAGGTAACTGGCTTCAGCAGAGCGCAGATAC
CAAATACTGTTCTTCTAGTGTAGCCGTAGTTAGGCCACCACTTCAAGAACTCTGTAGCACCGCCTACATA
CCTCGCTCTGCTAATCCTGTTACCAGTGGCTGCTGCCAGTGGCGATAAGTCGTGTCTTACCGGGTTGGAC
TCAAGACGATAGTTACCGGATAAGGCGCAGCGGTCGGGCTGAACGGGGGGTTCGTGCACACAGCCCAGCT
TGGAGCGAACGACCTACACCGAACTGAGATACCTACAGCGTGAGCTATGAGAAAGCGCCACGCTTCCCGA
AGGGAGAAAGGCGGACAGGTATCCGGTAAGCGGCAGGGTCGGAACAGGAGAGCGCACGAGGGAGCTTCCA
GGGGGAAACGCCTGGTATCTTTATAGTCCTGTCGGGTTTCGCCACCTCTGACTTGAGCGTCGATTTTTGT
GATGCTCGTCAGGGGGGCGGAGCCTATGGAAAAACGCCAGCAACGCGGCCTTTTTACGGTTCCTGGCCTT
TTGCTGGCCTTTTGCTCACATGTCCTGCAGGCAGCTGCGCGCTCGCTCGCTCACTGAGGCCGCCCGGGCG
TCGGGCGACCTTTGGTCGCCCGGCCTCAGTGAGCGAGCGAGCGCGCAGAGAGGGAGTGGCCAACTCCATC
ACTAGGGGTTCCTGCGGCCGCACGCGTAAGCTTTGCAAAGATGGATAAAGTTTTAAACAGAGAGGAATCT
TTGCAGCTAATGGACCTTCTAGGTCTTGAAAGGAGTGGGAATTGGCTCCGGTGCCCGTCAGTGGGCAGAG
CGCACATCGCCCACAGTCCCCGAGAAGTTGGGGGGAGGGGTCGGCAATTGAACCGGTGCCTAGAGAAGGT
GGCGCGGGGTAAACTGGGAAAGTGATGTCGTGTACTGGCTCCGCCTTTTTCCCGAGGGTGGGGGAGAACC
GTATATAAGTGCAGTAGTCGCCGTGAACGTTCTTTTTCGCAACGGGTTTGCCGCCAGAACACAGGTAAGT
GCCGTGTGTGGTTCCCGCGGGCCTGGCCTCTTTACGGGTTATGGCCCTTGCGTGCCTTGAATTACTTCCA
CCTGGCTGCAGTACGTGATTCTTGATCCCGAGCTTCGGGTTGGAAGTGGGTGGGAGAGTTCGAGGCCTTG
CGCTTAAGGAGCCCCTTCGCCTCGTGCTTGAGTTGAGGCCTGGCCTGGGCGCTGGGGCCGCCGCGTGCGA
ATCTGGTGGCACCTTCGCGCCTGTCTCGCTGCTTTCGATAAGTCTCTAGCCATTTAAAATTTTTGATGAC
CTGCTGCGACGCTTTTTTTCTGGCAAGATAGTCTTGTAAATGCGGGCCAAGATCTGCACACTGGTATTTC
GGTTTTTGGGGCCGCGGGCGGCGACGGGGCCCGTGCGTCCCAGCGCACATGTTCGGCGAGGCGGGGCCTG
CGAGCGCGGCCACCGAGAATCGGACGGGGGTAGTCTCAAGCTGGCCGGCCTGCTCTGGTGCCTGGCCTCG
CGCCGCCGTGTATCGCCCCGCCCTGGGCGGCAAGGCTGGCCCGGTCGGCACCAGTTGCGTGAGCGGAAAG
ATGGCCGCTTCCCGGCCCTGCTGCAGGGAGCTCAAAATGGAGGACGCGGCGCTCGGGAGAGCGGGCGGGT
GAGTCACCCACACAAAGGAAAAGGGCCTTTCCGTCCTCAGCCGTCGCTTCATGTGACTCCACGGAGTACC
GGGCGCCGTCCAGGCACCTCGATTAGTTCTCGAGCTTTTGGAGTACGTCGTCTTTAGGTTGGGGGGAGGG
GTTTTATGCGATGGAGTTTCCCCACACTGAGTGGGTGGAGACTGAAGTTAGGCCAGCTTGGCACTTGATG
TAATTCTCCTTGGAATTTGCCCTTTTTGAGTTTGGATCTTGGTTCATTCTCAAGCCTCAGACAGTGGTTC
AAAGTTTTTTTCTTCCATTTCAGGTGTCGTGAGGTACCGGATCCTCTAGAGTCGACTCCGGAATAACTTC
GTATAGGATACTTTATACGAAGTTATGCAGAATGGTAGCTGGATTGTAGCTGCTATTAGCAATATGAAAC
CTCTTAATAACTTCGTATAGCATACATTATACGAAGTTATGGCGCGCCCTATTACTTGTACAGCTCGTCC
ATGCCGAGAGTGATCCCGGCGGCGGTCACGAACTCCAGCAGGACCATGTGATCGCGCTTCTCGTTGGGGT
CTTTGCTCAGGGCGGACTGGGTGCTCAGGTAGTGGTTGTCGGGCAGCAGCACGGGGCCGTCGCCGATGGG
GGTGTTCTGCTGGTAGTGGTCGGCGAGCTGCACGCTGCCGTCCTCGATGTTGTGGCGGATCTTGAAGTTC
ACCTTGATGCCGTTCTTCTGCTTGTCGGCCATGATATAGACGTTGTGGCTGTTGTAGTTGTACTCCAGCT
TGTGCCCCAGGATGTTGCCGTCCTCCTTGAAGTCGATGCCCTTCAGCTCGATGCGGTTCACCAGGGTGTC
GCCCTCGAACTTCACCTCGGCGCGGGTCTTGTAGTTGCCGTCGTCCTTGAAGAAGATGGTGCGCTCCTGG
ACGTAGCCTTCGGGCATGGCGGACTTGAAGAAGTCGTGCTGCTTCATGTGGTCGGGGTAGCGGCTGAAGC
ACTGCACGCCGTAGGTCAGGGTGGTCACGAGGGTGGGCCAGGGCACGGGCAGCTTGCCGGTGGTGCAGAT
GAACTTCAGGGTCAGCTTGCCGTAGGTGGCATCGCCCTCGCCCTCGCCGGACACGCTGAACTTGTGGCCG
TTTACGTCGCCGTCCAGCTCGACCAGGATGGGCACCACCCCGGTGAACAGCTCCTCGCCCTTGCTCACCA
TGGTGGCGACCGGCAGTCTCTCTCGGGCTGGGACCCAGATGTAGGGGCCTGAGAGGTCTTCAATGACACG
TTTCACTTTGTGATAGATCTCTTCAAAGCTGTCGCCCTCTACGATGGCTGAGAAGCACTCTGTGAACTCC
TGCTCCAGCTTCGTGGCTCTGTCGAAGGCTTTCCGGGCTTGCTCCTCTGTGATCCGCTTATTGATCTCTA
GCACATTCTCCAGGGAGCGGGGACGGATGAAGATGGCGATGGGGTGCAGGTGGGCCGCCTGCAGCCGCCG
CACGGCATTGGCCGAGACATCGAGGATGCAGTGCTTCCCCTGCTCTGCTACCTCTCGCACAGACTGGACG
CTGGTCCCATAGAGGTGGCTGTTGTACTGGCCAGCCTCAATGAACTTGTGTGCCTGGATGTCCTTCTCCA
TTTTCTCCCGGGAGGAGACAAAGTGGTAATCCCGGCCGTCTATCTCATATTCCCGCTTAGGACGTGTCGT
ATGAGGGACACAGGATCCAAACTTGTCGGGGAACTCGGAGAGAAGATCATCGTTGGCACGGTCTTTGGTG
GGTCCAAGGATGATGATGGGACGAGCATAGTGCACTTCCATCTGGGTCACCGTCTCATAGCTCAGAACCG
AGTCTTCTCGACCCTGTGATCCAGAGCTGGAGCCCCAGTCCTTGGCCTTTAACCTTGACCACTCTCGTCG
CTCGACCCGCCGTTTGCTGGGAATGAAGCCAATGTCGTCGGTCTCACTGTCGGAGTGGACCCGCCGTGCT
TGCCACCACTCTTCGTCACCAGCGTCAATGACATGAAGCACATCCCCGAAGCGGAAGCTCAGGGCCTGGC
TCAAGAAACCGCAGTCCTTGGTCTTGTCGTAATCAAACAGGGCCCTAATGTAGAAGCCCCTCTTGGGGTT
GCTTCGCAAGGATGCAGTCCCTGAGCCTAGGCTACTATTCATGAGCTGTTCCCGAAGATCATGGATCTTG
GCCTCGAATCGACTATACTCTTCTGGTTTATACTGAGCGATGATCGTGACCGTCTGACCCGCATTCTTCA
GGGCAATGGCAGCCTGTTCGTGACTGGCATTGCGGAGGTCAACACCATTGACCGACAGGATCTGGTCCCC
CTTCCGTAGCTCCCCACTGAGGTCGGCTGGACCCCCAGCAAGGATGAAGGAGATGAAGATGCCTTCACCA
TCCTCGCCGCCCACAATGTTGAAGCCCAGGCCGGTGGAGCCCCGATGGATCACGATCCGCCTTGGTTCCC
GGGGAATGTCTTCCTCCCCCAGCAGGTCCTTGGCCACAGGGGAGTAGCGCCGAGGGGAAGTGGGGGTCAT
GGCTGTGGGGTAGTCAGTGCCCAAGTAGCTGCTATGACTGATCTCATTGTCCAGGTGCTGAGAATACGAG
GTTGTGATGTCTGGGGGAGCATAGCTGTCACTCAGGTAGGCATTGCTGGGCTTGGCCACCTTTAGGTACA
CAACGTCATATGTGTTCTTCAGGGCTGCCACGGCATCCTCGTGCATGACGTCCTCCAGCCCCACACTGTT
GACCGCCAGGATCTTGTCTCCAATCTGCAACCTGCCATCCTTGTGGGCAGCACCTCCTTCGATGATCTTT
GTTACATAGATGCTGTTATCTCCAGGGATGTGCTGGTTCCCAACGCCCCCCGCAATGCTGAAGCCAAGTC
CTTTAGGCCCTTTGATGAGTTTGATCTCCATGACCTTTTCGGCTGGGGGTTTCCGGCGCATGACATAGAG
GCGAACGATGGAACCTGCCTCTTTGAGGGCCTCCACCGCAGCTGAATGGGTCACCTCCCGAACATCCACT
TCATTTACAAACAGGATGCTGTCATTGACCCTGAGGCGGCCATCCTGGGCTGCAGCCCCACCAGGAATGA
TCTTGGTGATAAAAATGGACGGGTCGTCACCGATGTGCGGGTTGTCAGTGCCACCTGCGATGCTGAAGCC
CAGACCTGAGTTACCCCTTTCCAATGTGATCTCCTCATACTCCATCTCCCCCTCTGTTCCATTCACCTGC
AACTCATATCCTGGGGCTTCTAGGGTGTCCGTGTTGACAATCACAGGGGGAGAATTGGCCTGGTTGGGGA
GGTGGGCCGGGCTGTGTTCCAGAGGGGGCGTGTCTTCATCTTGGTAGCGGTATTTCTTGGTTGTCACTAT
ACAGAGACAGTCCATGTTGGGGGGCCTGGCCGCGGCGGCGAGTAGGGGGCTCTGACTTCATTGGAGTTAA
TCGAATTCGAAGCTCCGGTGGATCCCGGGCCCGCG
Features (pLannotate 1.2.2; 25 found; start..end, strand, type, name):
      5..38      -  protein_bind   lox2272: Cre-mediated recombination occurs in the 8-bp core sequence (GGATACTT). lox2272 sites are compatible with each other, but incompatible with loxP or loxN sites (Lee and Saito, 1988). Cre recombinase
     39..88      -  intron         β-globin intron (fragment): internally truncated intron from human β-globin
     89..122     -  protein_bind   loxP: Cre-mediated recombination occurs in the 8-bp core sequence (GCATACAT). Cre recombinase
    123..147     +  misc_feature   MCS (fragment): pBluescript multiple cloning site
    147..735     +  misc_feature   WPRE: woodchuck hepatitis virus posttranscriptional regulatory element
    767..1243    +  polyA_signal   hGH poly(A) signal: human growth hormone polyadenylation signal
   1283..1423    +  repeat_region  AAV2 ITR: inverted terminal repeat of adeno-associated virus serotype 2 inverted
   1428..1479    -  misc_feature   bom (fragment): basis of mobility region from pBR322
   1498..1953    +  rep_origin     f1 ori (sequence partly withheld): f1 bacteriophage origin of replication; arrow indicates direction of (+) strand synthesis
   1954..2003    -  misc_feature   bom (fragment): basis of mobility region from pBR322
   2105..2140    -  CDS            rop (fragment): Rop protein, which maintains plasmids at low copy number; rop
   2235..2339    +  promoter       AmpR promoter: bla
   2340..3200    +  CDS            AmpR: β-lactamase; bla; confers resistance to ampicillin, carbenicillin, and related antibiotics
   3371..3959    +  rep_origin     ori: high-copy-number ColE1/pMB1/pBR322/pUC origin of replication
   4032..4059    +  repeat_region  AAV2 ITR (fragment): inverted terminal repeat of adeno-associated virus serotype 2 inverted
   4088..4115    +  repeat_region  AAV2 ITR (fragment): inverted terminal repeat of adeno-associated virus serotype 2 inverted
   4178..4244    +  CDS            small t antigen (fragment): SV40 (simian virus 40) small t antigen
   4251..5429    +  promoter       EF-1α promoter: strong constitutive promoter for human elongation factor EF-1α
   5436..5453    +  misc_feature   MCS (fragment): pUC18/19 multiple cloning site
   5460..5493    +  protein_bind   lox2272: Cre-mediated recombination occurs in the 8-bp core sequence (GGATACTT). lox2272 sites are compatible with each other, but incompatible with loxP or loxN sites (Lee and Saito, 1988). Cre recombinase
   5494..5543    -  intron         β-globin intron (fragment): internally truncated intron from human β-globin
   5544..5577    +  protein_bind   loxP: Cre-mediated recombination occurs in the 8-bp core sequence (GCATACAT). Cre recombinase
   5589..6308    -  CDS            EGFP: the original enhanced GFP (Yang et al., 1996) mammalian codon-optimized
   6321..8492    -  CDS            Dlg4: DLG4_RAT - Also known as Dlgh4, Psd95 From Rattus norvegicus (Rat).
   8562..8582    -  misc_feature   MCS (fragment): multiple cloning site
