[The description below was written by a language model from this plasmid's Addgene catalogue record and pLannotate feature annotations shown in this document.]
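Description:
pAAV-EF1a-DIO-PSD95-EGFP-WPRE is an adeno-associated virus transfer plasmid for Cre-dependent expression of a fluorescently tagged postsynaptic marker in mammalian cells. It derives from a pAAV-EF1a double-floxed tdTomato-WPRE backbone and is maintained in bacteria through a high-copy ColE1/pUC-type origin with ampicillin resistance (bla). An f1 phage origin is also present. The expression cassette is flanked by AAV2 inverted terminal repeats, which allow it to be packaged into recombinant AAV particles. The annotation detects one full-length ITR downstream of the cassette and only short ITR fragments upstream. That may reflect the difficulty of sequencing or annotating these repeats, but the record does not settle the point.

The payload is rat PSD95 (Dlg4) fused at its C terminus to EGFP. It sits in reverse orientation relative to the human EF-1α promoter. The inverted coding sequence lies between two pairs of incompatible recombination sites, lox2272 and loxP, arranged in the DIO (double-floxed inverted open reading frame) configuration. Without Cre, the fusion is in antisense orientation and is not expressed. In Cre-expressing cells, recombination flips the cassette into the sense orientation and then excises sites so that the inversion is locked in place, allowing EF-1α-driven transcription. A WPRE downstream enhances transcript stability and expression, and a human growth hormone polyadenylation signal terminates the message.

The depositor notes several amino-acid changes within the EGFP portion that are not known to affect function. The construct is intended for labelling postsynaptic sites by overexpressed PSD95-EGFP in genetically defined, Cre-expressing cells. The associated work examined synaptic structural plasticity in layer 2/3 cells of developing visual cortex.
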