Addgene plasmid #133785: pAAV-EF1a-DIO-PSD95-EGFP-WPRE
Purpose: Cre-dependent EGFP Fluorescent reporter for overexpressed postsynaptic marker PSD95 in mammalian cell
Depositing lab: Michael Stryker. Depositing organization: University of California, San Francisco (UCSF). Publication: Experience-dependent structural plasticity at pre- and postsynaptic sites of layer 2/3 cells in developing visual cortex. Sun YJ, Espinosa JS, Hoseini MS, Stryker MP. Proc Natl Acad Sci U S A. 2019 Oct 22;116(43):21812-21820. doi: 10.1073/pnas.1914661116. Epub 2019 Oct 7. PubMed 31591211.
Backbone
  Vector backbone: pAAV-EF1a-double floxed-TdTomato-WPRE
  Backbone manufacturer: karl deisseroth
  Vector type: Mammalian Expression, AAV, Cre/Lox
Growth in bacteria
  Bacterial resistance: Ampicillin, 100 μg/mL
  Growth temperature: 37°C
  Growth strain: NEB Stable
  Copy number: High Copy
Gene/Insert
  Gene/Insert name: PSD95-EGFP
  Species: R. norvegicus (rat)
  Insert size (bp): 2241
  GenBank ID: NM_019621.1
  Entrez Gene: Dlg4 (a.k.a. Dlgh4, PSD95, Sap90)
  Tag / fusion protein: EGFP (C terminal on insert)
Terms and licenses: Academic/Nonprofit Terms; Industry Terms: Not Available to Industry
Depositor comments: Please note: Plasmid contains FS793-794LT, A892V, and H932T mutations in the insert sequence, which all fall within EGFP. These mutations are not known to affect plasmid function.
How to cite: pAAV-EF1a-DIO-PSD95-EGFP-WPRE was a gift from Michael Stryker (Addgene plasmid # 133785 ; http://n2t.net/addgene:133785 ; RRID:Addgene_133785)
